Addgene plasmid #115819: pscALPS-SIV-AGM-TAN1 vpr
Purpose: Encodes codon optimized 3xFLAG-SIVAGM Vpr (TAN1) (U58991) with repaired premature stop codon and puromycin resistance protein
Depositing lab: Jeremy Luban. Depositing organization: University of Massachusetts, Worcester. Publication: Primate immunodeficiency virus proteins Vpx and Vpr counteract transcriptional repression of proviruses by the HUSH complex. Yurkovetskiy L, Guney MH, Kim K, Goh SL, McCauley S, Dauphin A, Diehl WE, Luban J. Nat Microbiol. 2018 Dec;3(12):1354-1361. doi: 10.1038/s41564-018-0256-x. Epub 2018 Oct 8. PubMed 30297740.
Backbone
  Vector backbone: pscALPS Puro
  Vector type: Lentiviral
  Selectable markers: Puromycin
Growth in bacteria
  Bacterial resistance: Ampicillin, 100 μg/mL
  Growth temperature: 30°C
  Growth strain: NEB Stable
  Copy number: High Copy
Gene/Insert
  Gene/Insert name: SIVAGM Vpr (TAN1)
  Promoter: SFFV
  Tag / fusion protein: 3x-FLAG (N terminal on insert)
  Cloning method: Restriction Enzyme; 5′ cloning site XbaI (unknown if destroyed); 3′ cloning site EcoRI (unknown if destroyed)
Terms and licenses: Academic/Nonprofit Terms; Industry Terms: Not Available to Industry
Depositor comments: PuroR . Please visit https://www.biorxiv.org/content/early/2018/04/03/293001 for bioRxiv preprint.
How to cite: pscALPS-SIV-AGM-TAN1 vpr was a gift from Jeremy Luban (Addgene plasmid # 115819 ; http://n2t.net/addgene:115819 ; RRID:Addgene_115819)
