[The description below was written by a language model from this plasmid's Addgene catalogue record and pLannotate feature annotations shown in this document.]
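Description:
pscALPS-SIV-AGM-TAN1 vpr is an HIV-1-based lentiviral transfer vector built on the pscALPS Puro backbone for delivering and stably expressing an accessory protein from an African green monkey simian immunodeficiency virus. In bacteria it is maintained through a high-copy ColE1/pUC-type origin with ampicillin resistance (β-lactamase under its own promoter). The viral genome is transcribed in producer cells from a CMV enhancer/promoter fused to a truncated HIV-1 5' LTR, with an SV40 enhancer/early promoter annotated just upstream. It carries the usual cis-acting elements: the Ψ packaging signal with a short gag fragment, the Rev response element for Rev-dependent nuclear export, and the cPPT/CTS, which aids nuclear import of the reverse-transcribed genome. A WPRE sits before the 3' LTR region to boost transcript expression. Packaging and envelope functions are not encoded and would need to be supplied in trans.

The payload is a codon-optimized SIVagm (TAN1 isolate) Vpr open reading frame in which a premature stop codon has been repaired, fused to an N-terminal 3xFLAG tag and driven by the spleen focus-forming virus (SFFV) LTR promoter. The automated annotation labels this coding region as vpx by homology and detects only a fragment of the FLAG tag; the catalogue entry identifies it as Vpr. A puromycin N-acetyltransferase gene lies downstream for selecting transduced mammalian cells. The feature table does not annotate the roughly 500 nt between the two reading frames, so the element driving puromycin resistance is not stated. The associated work concerns how primate lentiviral Vpx and Vpr proteins counteract HUSH complex-mediated transcriptional repression of proviruses, and the FLAG tag allows detection of the expressed protein.
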