Features (pLannotate 1.2.2; 21 found; start..end, strand, type, name):
     69..398     +  promoter       SV40 promoter: SV40 enhancer and early promoter
    410..789     +  enhancer       CMV enhancer: human cytomegalovirus immediate early enhancer
    790..989     +  promoter       CMV promoter: human cytomegalovirus (CMV) immediate early promoter
   1007..1187    +  LTR            5' LTR (truncated): truncated 5' long terminal repeat (LTR) from HIV-1
   1234..1359    +  misc_feature   HIV-1 Ψ: packaging signal of human immunodeficiency virus type 1
   1343..1681    +  CDS            HIV-1 gag (fragment): gag protein from human immunodeficiency virus 1; gag
   1856..2089    +  misc_feature   RRE: The Rev response element (RRE) of HIV-1 allows for Rev-dependent mRNA export from the nucleus to the cytoplasm.
   2210..2452    +  CDS            env (fragment): ENV_HV2ST - Experimental evidence at protein level: Swiss-Prot protein existence level 1. The gp120-gp41 heterodimer allows rapid transcytosis of the virus through CD4 negative cells such as simple epithelial monolayers of the intestinal, rectal and endocervical epithelial barriers. Both gp120 and gp41 specifically recognize glycosphingolipids galactosyl- ceramide (GalCer) or 3' sulfo-galactosyl-ceramide (GalS) present in the lipid rafts structures of epithelial cells. Binding to these alternative receptors allows the rapid transcytosis of the virus through the epithelial cells. This transcyto
   2465..2565    +  CDS            Rev (fragment): human immunodeficiency virus 1 (HIV-1) Rev protein; rev; enhances nuclear export of unspliced and incompletely spliced viral mRNAs
   2615..2732    +  misc_feature   cPPT/CTS: central polypurine tract and central termination sequence of HIV-1
   2869..3276    +  promoter       SFFV promoter: spleen focus-forming virus long terminal repeat (LTR) promoter
   3342..3364    +  CDS            FLAG (fragment): FLAG® epitope tag, followed by an enterokinase cleavage site
   3375..3722    +  CDS            vpx: VPX_SIVV1 - Protein inferred from homology: Swiss-Prot protein existence level 3. Plays a role in nuclear translocation of the viral pre- integration complex (PIC), thus is required for the virus to infect non-dividing cells. Targets specific host proteins for degradation by the 26S proteasome. Acts by associating with the cellular CUL4A-DDB1 E3 ligase complex through direct interaction with host VPRPB/DCAF-1. This change in the E3 ligase substrate specificity results in the degradation of host SAMHD1. In turn, SAMHD1 depletion allows viral replication in host myeloid cells by preventing SAMHD
   4244..4843    +  CDS            PuroR: puromycin N-acetyltransferase; pac from Streptomyces alboniger; confers resistance to puromycin
   4853..5441    +  misc_feature   WPRE: woodchuck hepatitis virus posttranscriptional regulatory element
   5452..5952    +  CDS            nef (fragment): NEF_HV1LA - Experimental evidence at protein level: Swiss-Prot protein existence level 1. Extracellular Nef protein targets CD4(+) T-lymphocytes for apoptosis by interacting with CXCR4 surface receptors. From Human immunodeficiency virus type 1 group M subtype B (isolate Lai) (HIV-1).
   5959..6139    +  LTR            5' LTR (truncated): truncated 5' long terminal repeat (LTR) from HIV-1
   6210..6798    -  rep_origin     ori: high-copy-number ColE1/pMB1/pBR322/pUC origin of replication
   6969..7829    -  CDS            AmpR: β-lactamase; bla; confers resistance to ampicillin, carbenicillin, and related antibiotics
   7830..7934    -  promoter       AmpR promoter: bla
   7993..8045    -  misc_feature   bom (fragment): basis of mobility region from pBR322
>Addgene plasmid #115819 | pscALPS-SIV-AGM-TAN1 vpr | addgene full sequence | sequence record 232492 | Addgene NGS Result
AATCTGCTTAGGGTTAGGCGTTTTGCGCTGCTTCGCGATGTACGGGCCAGATATACGCGCTGTGGAATGT
GTGTCAGTTAGGGTGTGGAAAGTCCCCAGGCTCCCCAGCAGGCAGAAGTATGCAAAGCATGCATCTCAAT
TAGTCAGCAACCAGGTGTGGAAAGTCCCCAGGCTCCCCAGCAGGCAGAAGTATGCAAAGCATGCATCTCA
ATTAGTCAGCAACCATAGTCCCGCCCCTAACTCCGCCCATCCCGCCCCTAACTCCGCCCAGTTCCGCCCA
TTCTCCGCCCCATGGCTGACTAATTTTTTTTATTTATGCAGAGGCCGAGGCCGCCTCTGCCTCTGAGCTA
TTCCAGAAGTAGTGAGGAGGCTTTTTTGGAGGCCTAGGCTTTTGCAAAAAGCTCGCGTTGACATTGATTA
TTGACTAGTTATTAATAGTAATCAATTACGGGGTCATTAGTTCATAGCCCATATATGGAGTTCCGCGTTA
CATAACTTACGGTAAATGGCCCGCCTGGCTGACCGCCCAACGACCCCCGCCCATTGACGTCAATAATGAC
GTATGTTCCCATAGTAACGCCAATAGGGACTTTCCATTGACGTCAATGGGTGGAGTATTTACGGTAAACT
GCCCACTTGGCAGTACATCAAGTGTATCATATGCCAAGTACGCCCCCTATTGACGTCAATGACGGTAAAT
GGCCCGCCTGGCATTATGCCCAGTACATGACCTTATGGGACTTTCCTACTTGGCAGTACATCTACGTATT
AGTCATCGCTATTACCATGGTGATGCGGTTTTGGCAGTACATCAATGGGCGTGGATAGCGGTTTGACTCA
CGGGGATTTCCAAGTCTCCACCCCATTGACGTCAATGGGAGTTTGTTTTGGCACCAAAATCAACGGGACT
TTCCAAAATGTCGTAACAACTCCGCCCCATTGACGCAAATGGGCGGTAGGCGTGTACGGTGGGAGGTCTA
TATAAGCAGCGCGTTTTGCCTGTACTGGGTCTCTCTGGTTAGACCAGATCTGAGCCTGGGAGCTCTCTGG
CTAACTAGGGAACCCACTGCTTAAGCCTCAATAAAGCTTGCCTTGAGTGCTTCAAGTAGTGTGTGCCCGT
CTGTTGTGTGACTCTGGTAACTAGAGATCCCTCAGACCCTTTTAGTCAGTGTGGAAAATCTCTAGCAGTG
GCGCCCGAACAGGGACTTGAAAGCGAAAGGGAAACCAGAGGAGCTCTCTCGACGCAGGACTCGGCTTGCT
GAAGCGCGCACGGCAAGAGGCGAGGGGCGGCGACTGGTGAGTACGCCAAAAATTTTGACTAGCGGAGGCT
AGAAGGAGAGAGATGGGTGCGAGAGCGTCAGTATTAAGCGGGGGAGAATTAGATCGCGATGGGAAAAAAT
TCGGTTAAGGCCAGGGGGAAAGAAAAAATATAAATTAAAACATATAGTATGGGCAAGCAGGGAGCTAGAA
CGATTCGCAGTTAATCCTGGCCTGTTAGAAACATCAGAAGGCTGTAGACAAATACTGGGACAGCTACAAC
CATCCCTTCAGACAGGATCAGAAGAACTTAGATCATTATATAATACAGTAGCAACCCTCTATTGTGTGCA
TCAAAGGATAGAGATAAAAGACACCAAGGAAGCTTTAGACAAGATAGAGGAAGAGCAAAACAAAAGTAAG
ACCACCGCACAGCAAGCGGCCGGCCGCTGATCTTCAGACCTGGAGGAGGAGATATGAGGGACAATTGGAG
AAGTGAATTATATAAATATAAAGTAGTAAAAATTGAACCATTAGGAGTAGCACCCACCAAGGCAAAGAGA
AGAGTGGTGCAGAGAGAAAAAAGAGCAGTGGGAATAGGAGCTTTGTTCCTTGGGTTCTTGGGAGCAGCAG
GAAGCACTATGGGCGCAGCGTCAATGACGCTGACGGTACAGGCCAGACAATTATTGTCTGGTATAGTGCA
GCAGCAGAACAATTTGCTGAGGGCTATTGAGGCGCAACAGCATCTGTTGCAACTCACAGTCTGGGGCATC
AAGCAGCTCCAGGCAAGAATCCTGGCTGTGGAAAGATACCTAAAGGATCAACAGCTCCTGGGGATTTGGG
GTTGCTCTGGAAAACTCATTTGCACCACTGCTGTGCCTTGGAATGCTAGTTGGAGTAATAAATCTCTGGA
ACAGATTTGGAATCACACGACCTGGATGGAGTGGGACAGAGAATTAACAATTACACAAGCTTAATACACT
CCTTAATTGAAGAATCGCAAAACCAGCAAGAAAAGAATGAACAAGAATTATTGGAATTAGATAAATGGGC
AAGTTTGTGGAATTGGTTTAACATAACAAATTGGCTGTGGTATATAAAATTATTCATAATGATAGTAGGA
GGCTTGGTAGGTTTAAGAATAGTTTTTGCTGTACTTTCTATAGTGAATAGAGTTAGGCAGGGATATTCAC
CATTATCGTTTCAGACCCACCTCCCAACCCCGAGGGGACCCGACAGGCCCGAAGGAATAGAAGAAGAAGG
TGGAGAGAGAGACAGAGACAGATCCATTCGATTAGTGAACGGATCGGCACTGCGTGCGCCAATTCTGCAG
ACAAATGGCAGTATTCATCCACAATTTTAAAAGAAAAGGGGGGATTGGGGGGTACAGTGCAGGGGAAAGA
ATAGTAGACATAATAGCAACAGACATACAAACTAAAGAATTACAAAAACAAATTACAAAAATTCAAAATT
TTCGGGTTTATTACAGGGACAGCAGAGATCCAGTTTGGTTAATTAACTGCAGCCCCGATAAAATAAAAGA
TTTTATTTAGTCTCCAGAAAAAGGGGGGAATGAAAGACCCCACCTGTAGGTTTGGCAAGCTAGCTGCAGT
AACGCCATTTTGCAAGGCATGGAAAAATACCAAACCAAGAATAGAGAAGTTCAGATCAAGGGCGGGTACA
TGAAAATAGCTAACGTTGGGCCAAACAGGATATCTGCGGTGAGCAGTTTCGGCCCCGGCCCGGGGCCAAG
AACAGATGGTCACCGCAGTTTCGGCCCCGGCCCGAGGCCAAGAACAGATGGTCCCCAGATATGGCCCAAC
CCTCAGCAGTTTCTTAAGACCCATCAGATGTTTCCAGGCTCCCCCAAGGACCTGAAATGACCCTGCGCCT
TATTTGAATTAACCAATCAGCCTGCTTCTCGCTTCTGTTCGCGCGCTTCTGCTTCCCGAGCTCTATAAAA
GAGCTCACAACCCCTCACTCGGCGCGCCAGTCCTCCGACAGACTGAGTCGCCCGGGGGTCTAGAGCCGCC
ATGGATTATAAAGATGACGATGACAAAGACTATAAAGACGATGACGACAAAGATTACAAGGACGACGACG
ACAAAGCGGCCGCTATGGCGGAGGGCAGAGACAGCAGGGAGCGCAGGCCAGGTTGGCTCGAAATTTGGGA
TCTGTCTCGGGAACCTTGGGACGAGTGGCTGCGGGACATGGTAGCCGAACTCAATCAAGAGGCGCAGCGC
CACTTCGGACGAGAACTCCTCTTTCAAGTATGGAACTTTTGTCAGGAAGAAGGTGAGCGCAACGGGGCTC
CCATGATTGAGAGAGCTTATAGGTATTATCGCCTTGTACAAAAAGCCCTTTTCGTCCACTTTAGATGTGG
CTGCAGGCGGCGAACACCGTTTGAACCGTATGAGGAGAGGAGAAACGGAGTTGGGGGCGGAAGGGATGGA
AGAGAGCCGCCTCCAGGTTTGGCGTAACCCGGGGAATTCTCGACCTTGACTGGCGGCGCGACCTTGAGGC
CTGCGTTCGCCTCAGTTGCCCCCTCTGTGCAATGGGGAGACGCGCCTCATCGCTTGACAACGGCCGAAGA
GCCGCCGCGCTTCCGTCTCCCGCGTGCGCGCGCCATGCTGCCCACCCCCGTTCCGCACTGACCCTCCCCC
GTGCCCCGCGTCCCGTACTGCCGCCCCGCCCCGAGTCCCATGCCGCAGCCACCGCGACGGAGCCCGCAGG
CGGGAACCTGCCTCCGCGCGTTAGCGCGCACGCGCGCCTCATGTGTCGTCCCCATCAGCGCCGGCTTCCG
TCTATAGGCCAGATGCACTGTCACTCTGGCGAAGTCGCAGACCCGATTGGCCGGGACGGAGGCGCGAGAC
CGGGTTGCGGGCGGGGCCGAACGTGGTATAAAAGGGGCGGGAGGCCAGGCTCGTGCCGTTTTGCAGACGC
CACCGCCGAGGAAAACCGTGTACTATTAGCCACGCGTGCCACCATGACCGAGTACAAGCCCACGGTGCGC
CTCGCCACCCGCGACGACGTCCCCCGGGCCGTACGCACCCTCGCCGCCGCGTTCGCCGACTACCCCGCCA
CGCGCCACACCGTCGACCCGGACCGCCACATCGAGCGGGTCACCGAGCTGCAAGAACTCTTCCTCACGCG
CGTCGGGCTCGACATCGGCAAGGTGTGGGTCGCGGACGACGGCGCCGCGGTGGCGGTCTGGACCACGCCG
GAGAGCGTCGAAGCGGGGGCGGTGTTCGCCGAGATCGGCCCGCGCATGGCCGAGTTGAGCGGTTCCCGGC
TGGCCGCGCAGCAACAGATGGAAGGCCTCCTGGCGCCGCACCGGCCCAAGGAGCCCGCGTGGTTCCTGGC
CACCGTCGGCGTCTCGCCCGACCACCAGGGCAAGGGTCTGGGCAGCGCCGTCGTGCTCCCCGGAGTGGAG
GCGGCCGAGCGCGCCGGGGTGCCCGCCTTCCTGGAGACCTCCGCGCCCCGCAACCTCCCCTTCTACGAGC
GGCTCGGCTTCACCGTCACCGCCGACGTCGAGGTGCCCGAAGGACCGCGCACCTGGTGCATGACCCGCAA
GCCCGGTGCCTGAGCGATCGCTAATCAACCTCTGGATTACAAAATTTGTGAAAGATTGACTGGTATTCTT
AACTATGTTGCTCCTTTTACGCTATGTGGATACGCTGCTTTAATGCCTTTGTATCATGCTATTGCTTCCC
GTATGGCTTTCATTTTCTCCTCCTTGTATAAATCCTGGTTGCTGTCTCTTTATGAGGAGTTGTGGCCCGT
TGTCAGGCAACGTGGCGTGGTGTGCACTGTGTTTGCTGACGCAACCCCCACTGGTTGGGGCATTGCCACC
ACCTGTCAGCTCCTTTCCGGGACTTTCGCTTTCCCCCTCCCTATTGCCACGGCGGAACTCATCGCCGCCT
GCCTTGCCCGCTGCTGGACAGGGGCTCGGCTGTTGGGCACTGACAATTCCGTGGTGTTGTCGGGGAAGCT
GACGTCCTTTCCATGGCTGCTCGCCTGTGTTGCCACCTGGATTCTGCGCGGGACGTCCTTCTGCTACGTC
CCTTCGGCCCTCAATCCAGCGGACCTTCCTTCCCGCGGCCTGCTGCCGGCTCTGCGGCCTCTTCCGCGTC
TTCGCCTTCGCCCTCAGACGAGTCGGATCTCCCTTTGGGCCGCCTCCCCGCTTAATCGCGTCGAGACCTA
GAAAAACATGGAGCAATCACAAGTAGCAATACAGCAGCTACCAATGCTGATTGTGCCTGGCTAGAAGCAC
AAGAGGAGGAGGAGGTGGGTTTTCCAGTCACACCTCAGGTACCTTTAAGACCAATGACTTACAAGGCAGC
TGTAGATCTTAGCCACTTTTTAAAAGAAAAGGGGGGACTGGAAGGGCTAATTCACTCCCAACGAAGACAA
GATATCCTTGATCTGTGGATCTACCACACACAAGGCTACTTCCCTGATTGGCAGAACTACACACCAGGGC
CAGGGATCAGATATCCACTGACCTTTGGATGGTGCTACAAGCTAGTACCAGTTGAGCAAGAGAAGGTAGA
AGAAGCCAATGAAGGAGAGAACACCCGCTTGTTACACCCTGTGAGCCTGCATGGGATGGATGACCCGGAG
AGAGAAGTATTAGAGTGGAGGTTTGACAGCCGCCTAGCATTTCATCACATGGCCCGAGAGCTGCATCCGG
ACTGTACTGGGTCTCTCTGGTTAGACCAGATCTGAGCCTGGGAGCTCTCTGGCTAACTAGGGAACCCACT
GCTTAAGCCTCAATAAAGCTTGCCTTGAGTGCTTCAAGTAGTGTGTGCCCGTCTGTTGTGTGACTCTGGT
AACTAGAGATCCCTCAGACCCTTTTAGTCAGTGTGGAAAATCTCTAGCAGGGCCCGTTTCATGTGAGCAA
AAGGCCAGCAAAAGGCCAGGAACCGTAAAAAGGCCGCGTTGCTGGCGTTTTTCCATAGGCTCCGCCCCCC
TGACGAGCATCACAAAAATCGACGCTCAAGTCAGAGGTGGCGAAACCCGACAGGACTATAAAGATACCAG
GCGTTTCCCCCTGGAAGCTCCCTCGTGCGCTCTCCTGTTCCGACCCTGCCGCTTACCGGATACCTGTCCG
CCTTTCTCCCTTCGGGAAGCGTGGCGCTTTCTCATAGCTCACGCTGTAGGTATCTCAGTTCGGTGTAGGT
CGTTCGCTCCAAGCTGGGCTGTGTGCACGAACCCCCCGTTCAGCCCGACCGCTGCGCCTTATCCGGTAAC
TATCGTCTTGAGTCCAACCCGGTAAGACACGACTTATCGCCACTGGCAGCAGCCACTGGTAACAGGATTA
GCAGAGCGAGGTATGTAGGCGGTGCTACAGAGTTCTTGAAGTGGTGGCCTAACTACGGCTACACTAGAAG
AACAGTATTTGGTATCTGCGCTCTGCTGAAGCCAGTTACCTTCGGAAAAAGAGTTGGTAGCTCTTGATCC
GGCAAACAAACCACCGCTGGTAGCGGTGGTTTTTTTGTTTGCAAGCAGCAGATTACGCGCAGAAAAAAAG
GATCTCAAGAAGATCCTTTGATCTTTTCTACGGGGTCTGACGCTCAGTGGAACGAAAACTCACGTTAAGG
GATTTTGGTCATGAGATTATCAAAAAGGATCTTCACCTAGATCCTTTTAAATTAAAAATGAAGTTTTAAA
TCAATCTAAAGTATATATGAGTAAACTTGGTCTGACAGTTACCAATGCTTAATCAGTGAGGCACCTATCT
CAGCGATCTGTCTATTTCGTTCATCCATAGTTGCCTGACTCCCCGTCGTGTAGATAACTACGATACGGGA
GGGCTTACCATCTGGCCCCAGTGCTGCAATGATACCGCGAGACCCACGCTCACCGGCTCCAGATTTATCA
GCAATAAACCAGCCAGCCGGAAGGGCCGAGCGCAGAAGTGGTCCTGCAACTTTATCCGCCTCCATCCAGT
CTATTAATTGTTGCCGGGAAGCTAGAGTAAGTAGTTCGCCAGTTAATAGTTTGCGCAACGTTGTTGCCAT
TGCTACAGGCATCGTGGTGTCACGCTCGTCGTTTGGTATGGCTTCATTCAGCTCCGGTTCCCAACGATCA
AGGCGAGTTACATGATCCCCCATGTTGTGCAAAAAAGCGGTTAGCTCCTTCGGTCCTCCGATCGTTGTCA
GAAGTAAGTTGGCCGCAGTGTTATCACTCATGGTTATGGCAGCACTGCATAATTCTCTTACTGTCATGCC
ATCCGTAAGATGCTTTTCTGTGACTGGTGAGTACTCAACCAAGTCATTCTGAGAATAGTGTATGCGGCGA
CCGAGTTGCTCTTGCCCGGCGTCAATACGGGATAATACCGCGCCACATAGCAGAACTTTAAAAGTGCTCA
TCATTGGAAAACGTTCTTCGGGGCGAAAACTCTCAAGGATCTTACCGCTGTTGAGATCCAGTTCGATGTA
ACCCACTCGTGCACCCAACTGATCTTCAGCATCTTTTACTTTCACCAGCGTTTCTGGGTGAGCAAAAACA
GGAAGGCAAAATGCCGCAAAAAAGGGAATAAGGGCGACACGGAAATGTTGAATACTCATACTCTTCCTTT
TTCAATATTATTGAAGCATTTATCAGGGTTATTGTCTCATGAGCGGATACATATTTGAATGTATTTAGAA
AAATAAACAAATAGGGGTTCCGCGCACATTTCCCCGAAAAGTGCCACCTGACGTCGACGGATCGGGAGAT
CTCCCGATCCCCTATGGTGCACTCTCAGTACAATCTGCTCTGATGCCGCATAGTTAAGCCAGTATCTGCT
CCCTGCTTGTGTGTTGGAGGTCGCTGAGTAGTGCGCGAGCAAAATTTAAGCTACAACAAGGCAAGGCTTG
ACCGACAATTGCATGAAG
