>Addgene plasmid #115819 | pscALPS-SIV-AGM-TAN1 vpr | depositor partial sequence | sequence record 218768 | SIV TAN1 Vpr
TCTAGAGCCGCCATGGATTATAAAGATGACGATGACAAAGACTATAAAGACGATGACGACAAAGATTACA
AGGACGACGACGACAAAGCGGCCGCTATGGCGGAGGGCAGAGACAGCAGGGAGCGCAGGCCAGGTTGGCT
CGAAATTTGGGATCTGTCTCGGGAACCTTGGGACGAGTGGCTGCGGGACATGGTAGCCGAACTCAATCAA
GAGGCGCAGCGCCACTTCGGACGAGAACTCCTCTTTCAAGTATGGAACTTTTGTCAGGAAGAAGGTGAGC
GCAACGGGGCTCCCATGATTGAGAGAGCTTATAGGTATTATCGCCTTGTACAAAAAGCCCTTTTCGTCCA
CTTTAGATGTGGCTGCAGGCGGCGAACACCGTTTGAACCGTATGAGGAGAGGAGAAACGGAGTTGGGGGC
GGAAGGGATGGAAGAGAGCCGCCTCCAGGTTTGGCGTAACCCGGGGAATTC
